>Addgene plasmid #92159 | lentiGuide-SYNJ2BP-1 | addgene full sequence | sequence record 181272 | Addgene NGS Result
GATACCTACAGCGTGAGCTATGAGAAAGCGCCACGCTTCCCGAAGGGAGAAAGGCGGACAGGTATCCGGT
AAGCGGCAGGGTCGGAACAGGAGAGCGCACGAGGGAGCTTCCAGGGGGAAACGCCTGGTATCTTTATAGT
CCTGTCGGGTTTCGCCACCTCTGACTTGAGCGTCGATTTTTGTGATGCTCGTCAGGGGGGCGGAGCCTAT
GGAAAAACGCCAGCAACGCGGCCTTTTTACGGTTCCTGGCCTTTTGCTGGCCTTTTGCTCACATGTTCTT
TCCTGCGTTATCCCCTGATTCTGTGGATAACCGTATTACCGCCTTTGAGTGAGCTGATACCGCTCGCCGC
AGCCGAACGACCGAGCGCAGCGAGTCAGTGAGCGAGGAAGCGGAAGAGCGCCCAATACGCAAACCGCCTC
TCCCCGCGCGTTGGCCGATTCATTAATGCAGCTGGCACGACAGGTTTCCCGACTGGAAAGCGGGCAGTGA
GCGCAACGCAATTAATGTGAGTTAGCTCACTCATTAGGCACCCCAGGCTTTACACTTTATGCTTCCGGCT
CGTATGTTGTGTGGAATTGTGAGCGGATAACAATTTCACACAGGAAACAGCTATGACCATGATTACGCCA
AGCGCGCAATTAACCCTCACTAAAGGGAACAAAAGCTGGAGCTGCAAGCTTAATGTAGTCTTATGCAATA
CTCTTGTAGTCTTGCAACATGGTAACGATGAGTTAGCAACATGCCTTACAAGGAGAGAAAAAGCACCGTG
CATGCCGATTGGTGGAAGTAAGGTGGTACGATCGTGCCTTATTAGGAAGGCAACAGACGGGTCTGACATG
GATTGGACGAACCACTGAATTGCCGCATTGCAGAGATATTGTATTTAAGTGCCTAGCTCGATACATAAAC
GGGTCTCTCTGGTTAGACCAGATCTGAGCCTGGGAGCTCTCTGGCTAACTAGGGAACCCACTGCTTAAGC
CTCAATAAAGCTTGCCTTGAGTGCTTCAAGTAGTGTGTGCCCGTCTGTTGTGTGACTCTGGTAACTAGAG
ATCCCTCAGACCCTTTTAGTCAGTGTGGAAAATCTCTAGCAGTGGCGCCCGAACAGGGACTTGAAAGCGA
AAGGGAAACCAGAGGAGCTCTCTCGACGCAGGACTCGGCTTGCTGAAGCGCGCACGGCAAGAGGCGAGGG
GCGGCGACTGGTGAGTACGCCAAAAATTTTGACTAGCGGAGGCTAGAAGGAGAGAGATGGGTGCGAGAGC
GTCAGTATTAAGCGGGGGAGAATTAGATCGCGATGGGAAAAAATTCGGTTAAGGCCAGGGGGAAAGAAAA
AATATAAATTAAAACATATAGTATGGGCAAGCAGGGAGCTAGAACGATTCGCAGTTAATCCTGGCCTGTT
AGAAACATCAGAAGGCTGTAGACAAATACTGGGACAGCTACAACCATCCCTTCAGACAGGATCAGAAGAA
CTTAGATCATTATATAATACAGTAGCAACCCTCTATTGTGTGCATCAAAGGATAGAGATAAAAGACACCA
AGGAAGCTTTAGACAAGATAGAGGAAGAGCAAAACAAAAGTAAGACCACCGCACAGCAAGCGGCCGCTGA
TCTTCAGACCTGGAGGAGGAGATATGAGGGACAATTGGAGAAGTGAATTATATAAATATAAAGTAGTAAA
AATTGAACCATTAGGAGTAGCACCCACCAAGGCAAAGAGAAGAGTGGTGCAGAGAGAAAAAAGAGCAGTG
GGAATAGGAGCTTTGTTCCTTGGGTTCTTGGGAGCAGCAGGAAGCACTATGGGCGCAGCGTCAATGACGC
TGACGGTACAGGCCAGACAATTATTGTCTGGTATAGTGCAGCAGCAGAACAATTTGCTGAGGGCTATTGA
GGCGCAACAGCATCTGTTGCAACTCACAGTCTGGGGCATCAAGCAGCTCCAGGCAAGAATCCTGGCTGTG
GAAAGATACCTAAAGGATCAACAGCTCCTGGGGATTTGGGGTTGCTCTGGAAAACTCATTTGCACCACTG
CTGTGCCTTGGAATGCTAGTTGGAGTAATAAATCTCTGGAACAGATTTGGAATCACACGACCTGGATGGA
GTGGGACAGAGAAATTAACAATTACACAAGCTTAATACACTCCTTAATTGAAGAATCGCAAAACCAGCAA
GAAAAGAATGAACAAGAATTATTGGAATTAGATAAATGGGCAAGTTTGTGGAATTGGTTTAACATAACAA
ATTGGCTGTGGTATATAAAATTATTCATAATGATAGTAGGAGGCTTGGTAGGTTTAAGAATAGTTTTTGC
TGTACTTTCTATAGTGAATAGAGTTAGGCAGGGATATTCACCATTATCGTTTCAGACCCACCTCCCAACC
CCGAGGGGACCCAGAGAGGGCCTATTTCCCATGATTCCTTCATATTTGCATATACGATACAAGGCTGTTA
GAGAGATAATTAGAATTAATTTGACTGTAAACACAAAGATATTAGTACAAAATACGTGACGTAGAAAGTA
ATAATTTCTTGGGTAGTTTGCAGTTTTAAAATTATGTTTTAAAATGGACTATCATATGCTTACCGTAACT
TGAAAGTATTTCGATTTCTTGGCTTTATATATCTTGTGGAAAGGACGAAACACCGAAGAGATCAATCTTA
CCAGAGTTTTAGAGCTAGAAATAGCAAGTTAAAATAAGGCTAGTCCGTTATCAACTTGAAAAAGTGGCAC
CGAGTCGGTGCTTTTTTAAGCTTGGCGTAACTAGATCTTGAGACAAATGGCAGTATTCATCCACAATTTT
AAAAGAAAAGGGGGGATTGGGGGGTACAGTGCAGGGGAAAGAATAGTAGACATAATAGCAACAGACATAC
AAACTAAAGAATTACAAAAACAAATTACAAAAATTCAAAATTTTCGGGTTTATTACAGGGACAGCAGAGA
TCCACTTTGGCGCCGGCTCGAGGGGGCCCGGGTGCAAAGATGGATAAAGTTTTAAACAGAGAGGAATCTT
TGCAGCTAATGGACCTTCTAGGTCTTGAAAGGAGTGGGAATTGGCTCCGGTGCCCGTCAGTGGGCAGAGC
GCACATCGCCCACAGTCCCCGAGAAGTTGGGGGGAGGGGTCGGCAATTGATCCGGTGCCTAGAGAAGGTG
GCGCGGGGTAAACTGGGAAAGTGATGTCGTGTACTGGCTCCGCCTTTTTCCCGAGGGTGGGGGAGAACCG
TATATAAGTGCAGTAGTCGCCGTGAACGTTCTTTTTCGCAACGGGTTTGCCGCCAGAACACAGGTAAGTG
CCGTGTGTGGTTCCCGCGGGCCTGGCCTCTTTACGGGTTATGGCCCTTGCGTGCCTTGAATTACTTCCAC
CTGGCTGCAGTACGTGATTCTTGATCCCGAGCTTCGGGTTGGAAGTGGGTGGGAGAGTTCGAGGCCTTGC
GCTTAAGGAGCCCCTTCGCCTCGTGCTTGAGTTGAGGCCTGGCCTGGGCGCTGGGGCCGCCGCGTGCGAA
TCTGGTGGCACCTTCGCGCCTGTCTCGCTGCTTTCGATAAGTCTCTAGCCATTTAAAATTTTTGATGACC
TGCTGCGACGCTTTTTTTCTGGCAAGATAGTCTTGTAAATGCGGGCCAAGATCTGCACACTGGTATTTCG
GTTTTTGGGGCCGCGGGCGGCGACGGGGCCCGTGCGTCCCAGCGCACATGTTCGGCGAGGCGGGGCCTGC
GAGCGCGGCCACCGAGAATCGGACGGGGGTAGTCTCAAGCTGGCCGGCCTGCTCTGGTGCCTGGCCTCGC
GCCGCCGTGTATCGCCCCGCCCTGGGCGGCAAGGCTGGCCCGGTCGGCACCAGTTGCGTGAGCGGAAAGA
TGGCCGCTTCCCGGCCCTGCTGCAGGGAGCTCAAAATGGAGGACGCGGCGCTCGGGAGAGCGGGCGGGTG
AGTCACCCACACAAAGGAAAAGGGCCTTTCCGTCCTCAGCCGTCGCTTCATGTGACTCCACGGAGTACCG
GGCGCCGTCCAGGCACCTCGATTAGTTCTCGAGCTTTTGGAGTACGTCGTCTTTAGGTTGGGGGGAGGGG
TTTTATGCGATGGAGTTTCCCCACACTGAGTGGGTGGAGACTGAAGTTAGGCCAGCTTGGCACTTGATGT
AATTCTCCTTGGAATTTGCCCTTTTTGAGTTTGGATCTTGGTTCATTCTCAAGCCTCAGACAGTGGTTCA
AAGTTTTTTTCTTCCATTTCAGGTGTCGTGACGTACGGCCACCATGACCGAGTACAAGCCCACGGTGCGC
CTCGCCACCCGCGACGACGTCCCCAGGGCCGTACGCACCCTCGCCGCCGCGTTCGCCGACTACCCCGCCA
CGCGCCACACCGTCGATCCGGACCGCCACATCGAGCGGGTCACCGAGCTGCAAGAACTCTTCCTCACGCG
CGTCGGGCTCGACATCGGCAAGGTGTGGGTCGCGGACGACGGCGCCGCCGTGGCGGTCTGGACCACGCCG
GAGAGCGTCGAAGCGGGGGCGGTGTTCGCCGAGATCGGCCCGCGCATGGCCGAGTTGAGCGGTTCCCGGC
TGGCCGCGCAGCAACAGATGGAAGGCCTCCTGGCGCCGCACCGGCCCAAGGAGCCCGCGTGGTTCCTGGC
CACCGTCGGAGTCTCGCCCGACCACCAGGGCAAGGGTCTGGGCAGCGCCGTCGTGCTCCCCGGAGTGGAG
GCGGCCGAGCGCGCCGGGGTGCCCGCCTTCCTGGAGACCTCCGCGCCCCGCAACCTCCCCTTCTACGAGC
GGCTCGGCTTCACCGTCACCGCCGACGTCGAGGTGCCCGAAGGACCGCGCACCTGGTGCATGACCCGCAA
GCCCGGTGCCTGAACGCGTTAAGTCGACAATCAACCTCTGGATTACAAAATTTGTGAAAGATTGACTGGT
ATTCTTAACTATGTTGCTCCTTTTACGCTATGTGGATACGCTGCTTTAATGCCTTTGTATCATGCTATTG
CTTCCCGTATGGCTTTCATTTTCTCCTCCTTGTATAAATCCTGGTTGCTGTCTCTTTATGAGGAGTTGTG
GCCCGTTGTCAGGCAACGTGGCGTGGTGTGCACTGTGTTTGCTGACGCAACCCCCACTGGTTGGGGCATT
GCCACCACCTGTCAGCTCCTTTCCGGGACTTTCGCTTTCCCCCTCCCTATTGCCACGGCGGAACTCATCG
CCGCCTGCCTTGCCCGCTGCTGGACAGGGGCTCGGCTGTTGGGCACTGACAATTCCGTGGTGTTGTCGGG
GAAATCATCGTCCTTTCCTTGGCTGCTCGCCTGTGTTGCCACCTGGATTCTGCGCGGGACGTCCTTCTGC
TACGTCCCTTCGGCCCTCAATCCAGCGGACCTTCCTTCCCGCGGCCTGCTGCCGGCTCTGCGGCCTCTTC
CGCGTCTTCGCCTTCGCCCTCAGACGAGTCGGATCTCCCTTTGGGCCGCCTCCCCGCGTCGACTTTAAGA
CCAATGACTTACAAGGCAGCTGTAGATCTTAGCCACTTTTTAAAAGAAAAGGGGGGACTGGAAGGGCTAA
TTCACTCCCAACGAAGACAAGATCTGCTTTTTGCTTGTACTGGGTCTCTCTGGTTAGACCAGATCTGAGC
CTGGGAGCTCTCTGGCTAACTAGGGAACCCACTGCTTAAGCCTCAATAAAGCTTGCCTTGAGTGCTTCAA
GTAGTGTGTGCCCGTCTGTTGTGTGACTCTGGTAACTAGAGATCCCTCAGACCCTTTTAGTCAGTGTGGA
AAATCTCTAGCAGTACGTATAGTAGTTCATGTCATCTTATTATTCAGTATTTATAACTTGCAAAGAAATG
AATATCAGAGAGTGAGAGGAACTTGTTTATTGCAGCTTATAATGGTTACAAATAAAGCAATAGCATCACA
AATTTCACAAATAAAGCATTTTTTTCACTGCATTCTAGTTGTGGTTTGTCCAAACTCATCAATGTATCTT
ATCATGTCTGGCTCTAGCTATCCCGCCCCTAACTCCGCCCATCCCGCCCCTAACTCCGCCCAGTTCCGCC
CATTCTCCGCCCCATGGCTGACTAATTTTTTTTATTTATGCAGAGGCCGAGGCCGCCTCGGCCTCTGAGC
TATTCCAGAAGTAGTGAGGAGGCTTTTTTGGAGGCCTAGGGACGTACCCAATTCGCCCTATAGTGAGTCG
TATTACGCGCGCTCACTGGCCGTCGTTTTACAACGTCGTGACTGGGAAAACCCTGGCGTTACCCAACTTA
ATCGCCTTGCAGCACATCCCCCTTTCGCCAGCTGGCGTAATAGCGAAGAGGCCCGCACCGATCGCCCTTC
CCAACAGTTGCGCAGCCTGAATGGCGAATGGG
[124 nt withheld, positions 6333-6456]
C
[91 nt withheld, positions 6458-6548]
A
[49 nt withheld, positions 6550-6598]
CCTTTGACGTTGGAGTCCACGTTCTTT
[37 nt withheld, positions 6626-6662]
ACCCTATCTCGGTCTATTCTTTTGATTTATAAGGGATTTTGCCGATTTCGGCCTATTGGTTAAAAAATGA
GCTGATTTAACAAAAATTTAACGCGAATTTTAACAAAATATTAACGCTTACAATTTAGGTGGCACTTTTC
GGGGAAATGTGCGCGGAACCCCTATTTGTTTATTTTTCTAAATACATTCAAATATGTATCCGCTCATGAG
ACAATAACCCTGATAAATGCTTCAATAATATTGAAAAAGGAAGAGTATGAGTATTCAACATTTCCGTGTC
GCCCTTATTCCCTTTTTTGCGGCATTTTGCCTTCCTGTTTTTGCTCACCCAGAAACGCTGGTGAAAGTAA
AAGATGCTGAAGATCAGTTGGGTGCACGAGTGGGTTACATCGAACTGGATCTCAACAGCGGTAAGATCCT
TGAGAGTTTTCGCCCCGAAGAACGTTTTCCAATGATGAGCACTTTTAAAGTTCTGCTATGTGGCGCGGTA
TTATCCCGTATTGACGCCGGGCAAGAGCAACTCGGTCGCCGCATACACTATTCTCAGAATGACTTGGTTG
AGTACTCACCAGTCACAGAAAAGCATCTTACGGATGGCATGACAGTAAGAGAATTATGCAGTGCTGCCAT
AACCATGAGTGATAACACTGCGGCCAACTTACTTCTGACAACGATCGGAGGACCGAAGGAGCTAACCGCT
TTTTTGCACAACATGGGGGATCATGTAACTCGCCTTGATCGTTGGGAACCGGAGCTGAATGAAGCCATAC
CAAACGACGAGCGTGACACCACGATGCCTGTAGCAATGGCAACAACGTTGCGCAAACTATTAACTGGCGA
ACTACTTACTCTAGCTTCCCGGCAACAATTAATAGACTGGATGGAGGCGGATAAAGTTGCAGGACCACTT
CTGCGCTCGGCCCTTCCGGCTGGCTGGTTTATTGCTGATAAATCTGGAGCCGGTGAGCGTGGGTCTCGCG
GTATCATTGCAGCACTGGGGCCAGATGGTAAGCCCTCCCGTATCGTAGTTATCTACACGACGGGGAGTCA
GGCAACTATGGATGAACGAAATAGACAGATCGCTGAGATAGGTGCCTCACTGATTAAGCATTGGTAACTG
TCAGACCAAGTTTACTCATATATACTTTAGATTGATTTAAAACTTCATTTTTAATTTAAAAGGATCTAGG
TGAAGATCCTTTTTGATAATCTCATGACCAAAATCCCTTAACGTGAGTTTTCGTTCCACTGAGCGTCAGA
CCCCGTAGAAAAGATCAAAGGATCTTCTTGAGATCCTTTTTTTCTGCGCGTAATCTGCTGCTTGCAAACA
AAAAAACCACCGCTACCAGCGGTGGTTTGTTTGCCGGATCAAGAGCTACCAACTCTTTTTCCGAAGGTAA
CTGGCTTCAGCAGAGCGCAGATACCAAATACTGTTCTTCTAGTGTAGCCGTAGTTAGGCCACCACTTCAA
GAACTCTGTAGCACCGCCTACATACCTCGCTCTGCTAATCCTGTTACCAGTGGCTGCTGCCAGTGGCGAT
AAGTCGTGTCTTACCGGGTTGGACTCAAGACGATAGTTACCGGATAAGGCGCAGCGGTCGGGCTGAACGG
GGGGTTCGTGCACACAGCCCAGCTTGGAGCGAACGACCTACACCGAACTGA
Features (pLannotate 1.2.2; 29 found; start..end, strand, type, name):
    398..490     +  CDS            lacI (fragment): lac repressor; lacI; The lac repressor binds to the lac operator to inhibit transcription in E. coli. This inhibition can be relieved by adding lactose or isopropyl-β-D-thiogalactopyranoside (IPTG).
    503..524     +  protein_bind   CAP binding site: CAP binding activates transcription in the presence of cAMP. E. coli catabolite activator protein
    539..569     +  promoter       lac promoter: promoter for the E. coli lac operon
    577..593     +  protein_bind   lac operator: The lac repressor binds to the lac operator to inhibit transcription in E. coli. This inhibition can be relieved by adding lactose or isopropyl-β-D-thiogalactopyranoside (IPTG). lac repressor encoded by lacI
    638..656     +  promoter       T3 promoter: promoter for bacteriophage T3 RNA polymerase
    684..910     +  promoter       RSV promoter: Rous sarcoma virus enhancer/promoter
    911..1091    +  LTR            5' LTR (truncated): truncated 5' long terminal repeat (LTR) from HIV-1
   1138..1263    +  misc_feature   HIV-1 Ψ: packaging signal of human immunodeficiency virus type 1
   1247..1610    +  CDS            HIV-1 gag (fragment): gag protein from human immunodeficiency virus 1; gag
   1756..1989    +  misc_feature   RRE: The Rev response element (RRE) of HIV-1 allows for Rev-dependent mRNA export from the nucleus to the cytoplasm.
   2366..2392    +  CDS            Rev (fragment): human immunodeficiency virus 1 (HIV-1) Rev protein; rev; enhances nuclear export of unspliced and incompletely spliced viral mRNAs
   2396..2636    +  promoter       U6 promoter: RNA polymerase III promoter for human U6 snRNA
   2666..2741    +  misc_RNA       gRNA scaffold: guide RNA scaffold for the Streptococcus pyogenes CRISPR/Cas9 system
   2797..2914    +  misc_feature   cPPT/CTS: central polypurine tract and central termination sequence of HIV-1
   2980..3046    +  CDS            small t antigen (fragment): SV40 (simian virus 40) small t antigen
   3072..3283    +  promoter       EF-1α core promoter: core promoter for human elongation factor EF-1α
   3284..4222    +  intron         EF-1α intron A: intron upstream of the start codon of human EF-1α
   4244..4843    +  CDS            PuroR (fragment): puromycin N-acetyltransferase; pac from Streptomyces; confers resistance to puromycin
   4859..5447    +  misc_feature   WPRE: woodchuck hepatitis virus posttranscriptional regulatory element
   5498..5517    +  misc_feature   cPPT/CTS (fragment): central polypurine tract and central termination sequence of HIV-1
   5519..5752    +  LTR            3' LTR (ΔU3): self-inactivating 3' long terminal repeat (LTR) from HIV-1
   5830..5951    +  polyA_signal   SV40 poly(A) signal: SV40 polyadenylation signal
   5991..6126    +  rep_origin     SV40 ori: SV40 origin of replication
   6147..6165    -  promoter       T7 promoter: promoter for bacteriophage T7 RNA polymerase
   6173..6328    +  CDS            lacZα (fragment): LacZα fragment of β-galactosidase; lacZ fragment
   6333..6761    +  rep_origin     f1 ori (sequence partly withheld): f1 bacteriophage origin of replication; arrow indicates direction of (+) strand synthesis
   6814..6918    +  promoter       AmpR promoter: bla
   6919..7779    +  CDS            AmpR: β-lactamase; bla; confers resistance to ampicillin, carbenicillin, and related antibiotics
   7950..215     +  rep_origin     ori (across the origin): high-copy-number ColE1/pMB1/pBR322/pUC origin of replication
