[The description below was written by a language model from this plasmid's Addgene catalogue record and pLannotate feature annotations shown in this document.]
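Description:
lentiGuide-SYNJ2BP-1 is a third-generation-style, self-inactivating HIV-1 lentiviral transfer plasmid built on the lentiGuide-Puro backbone, carrying a single CRISPR guide RNA directed against human SYNJ2BP. It is about 8.3 kb and is maintained in E. coli at high copy through a ColE1/pUC-type origin with ampicillin selection (β-lactamase). An f1 origin and remnants of a lac/lacZα cloning region, with T3 and T7 promoters, are also present in the bacterial portion of the plasmid.

The guide spacer was inserted between two BsmBI sites, both destroyed during cloning. It sits directly downstream of the human U6 RNA polymerase III promoter and upstream of the Streptococcus pyogenes Cas9 gRNA scaffold, so a complete sgRNA is transcribed in transduced cells. A second cassette uses the EF-1α core promoter with its intron A to drive puromycin N-acetyltransferase, followed by a WPRE to enhance transcript expression, which allows puromycin selection of mammalian cells that have integrated the provirus.

The viral elements comprise an RSV promoter fused to a truncated 5' LTR (making genomic RNA production Tat-independent), the Ψ packaging signal with a gag fragment, the RRE for Rev-dependent nuclear export, a cPPT/CTS, and a ΔU3 3' LTR that inactivates the LTR promoter after integration. An SV40 poly(A) signal and SV40 origin lie beyond the 3' LTR.

The plasmid encodes no Cas9, so the nuclease must be supplied separately, for example from a Cas9-expressing cell line or a companion vector. According to the record, its purpose is to target human SYNJ2BP by CRISPR. It was deposited in connection with a study that mapped the proteomes of outer mitochondrial and ER membranes by proximity biotinylation.
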