Addgene plasmid #92159: lentiGuide-SYNJ2BP-1
Purpose: CRISPR guide RNA targeting human SYNJ2BP
Depositing lab: Alice Ting. Depositing organization: Massachusetts Institute of Technology. Publication: Proteomic mapping of cytosol-facing outer mitochondrial and ER membranes in living human cells by proximity biotinylation. Hung V, Lam SS, Udeshi ND, Svinkina T, Guzman G, Mootha VK, Carr SA, Ting AY. Elife. 2017 Apr 25;6. pii: e24463. doi: 10.7554/eLife.24463. PubMed 28441135.
Backbone
  Vector backbone: lentiGuide-Puro
  Backbone manufacturer: Feng Zhang Lab
  Backbone size w/o insert (bp): 8302
  Total vector size (bp): 8322
  Vector type: Mammalian Expression, Lentiviral, CRISPR
  Selectable markers: Puromycin
Growth in bacteria
  Bacterial resistance: Ampicillin, 100 μg/mL
  Growth temperature: 37°C
  Growth strain: NEB Stable
  Copy number: High Copy
Gene/Insert
  Gene/Insert name: SYNJ2BP sgRNA-1
  gRNA/shRNA sequence: AAGAGATCAATCTTACCAGA
  Species: H. sapiens (human)
  Promoter: hU6
  Cloning method: Restriction Enzyme; 5′ cloning site BsmBI (destroyed during cloning); 3′ cloning site BsmBI (destroyed during cloning)
  Sequencing primers: 5′ hU6-F
Terms and licenses: Academic/Nonprofit Terms; Industry Terms: Not Available to Industry
How to cite: lentiGuide-SYNJ2BP-1 was a gift from Alice Ting (Addgene plasmid # 92159 ; http://n2t.net/addgene:92159 ; RRID:Addgene_92159)
